>Addgene plasmid #142221 | TFORF0955 | addgene full sequence | sequence record 397692 | Addgene NGS Result
TTAATGTAGTCTTATGCAATACTCTTGTAGTCTTGCAACATGGTAACGATGAGTTAGCAACATGCCTTAC
AAGGAGAGAAAAAGCACCGTGCATGCCGATTGGTGGAAGTAAGGTGGTACGATCGTGCCTTATTAGGAAG
GCAACAGACGGGTCTGACATGGATTGGACGAACCACTGAATTGCCGCATTGCAGAGATATTGTATTTAAG
TGCCTAGCTCGATACATAAACGGGTCTCTCTGGTTAGACCAGATCTGAGCCTGGGAGCTCTCTGGCTAAC
TAGGGAACCCACTGCTTAAGCCTCAATAAAGCTTGCCTTGAGTGCTTCAAGTAGTGTGTGCCCGTCTGTT
GTGTGACTCTGGTAACTAGAGATCCCTCAGACCCTTTTAGTCAGTGTGGAAAATCTCTAGCAGTGGCGCC
CGAACAGGGACTTGAAAGCGAAAGGGAAACCAGAGGAGCTCTCTCGACGCAGGACTCGGCTTGCTGAAGC
GCGCACGGCAAGAGGCGAGGGGCGGCGACTGGTGAGTACGCCAAAAATTTTGACTAGCGGAGGCTAGAAG
GAGAGAGATGGGTGCGAGAGCGTCAGTATTAAGCGGGGGAGAATTAGATCGCGATGGGAAAAAATTCGGT
TAAGGCCAGGGGGAAAGAAAAAATATAAATTAAAACATATAGTATGGGCAAGCAGGGAGCTAGAACGATT
CGCAGTTAATCCTGGCCTGTTAGAAACATCAGAAGGCTGTAGACAAATACTGGGACAGCTACAACCATCC
CTTCAGACAGGATCAGAAGAACTTAGATCATTATATAATACAGTAGCAACCCTCTATTGTGTGCATCAAA
GGATAGAGATAAAAGACACCAAGGAAGCTTTAGACAAGATAGAGGAAGAGCAAAACAAAAGTAAGACCAC
CGCACAGCAAGCGGCCGCTGATCTTCAGACCTGGAGGAGGAGATATGAGGGACAATTGGAGAAGTGAATT
ATATAAATATAAAGTAGTAAAAATTGAACCATTAGGAGTAGCACCCACCAAGGCAAAGAGAAGAGTGGTG
CAGAGAGAAAAAAGAGCAGTGGGAATAGGAGCTTTGTTCCTTGGGTTCTTGGGAGCAGCAGGAAGCACTA
TGGGCGCAGCGTCAATGACGCTGACGGTACAGGCCAGACAATTATTGTCTGGTATAGTGCAGCAGCAGAA
CAATTTGCTGAGGGCTATTGAGGCGCAACAGCATCTGTTGCAACTCACAGTCTGGGGCATCAAGCAGCTC
CAGGCAAGAATCCTGGCTGTGGAAAGATACCTAAAGGATCAACAGCTCCTGGGGATTTGGGGTTGCTCTG
GAAAACTCATTTGCACCACTGCTGTGCCTTGGAATGCTAGTTGGAGTAATAAATCTCTGGAACAGATTTG
GAATCACACGACCTGGATGGAGTGGGACAGAGAAATTAACAATTACACAAGCTTAATACACTCCTTAATT
GAAGAATCGCAAAACCAGCAAGAAAAGAATGAACAAGAATTATTGGAATTAGATAAATGGGCAAGTTTGT
GGAATTGGTTTAACATAACAAATTGGCTGTGGTATATAAAATTATTCATAATGATAGTAGGAGGCTTGGT
AGGTTTAAGAATAGTTTTTGCTGTACTTTCTATAGTGAATAGAGTTAGGCAGGGATATTCACCATTATCG
TTTCAGACCCACCTCCCAACCCCGAGGGGACCCATGCATTGCATCTCAATTAGTCAGCAACCAGGTGTGG
AAAGTCCCCAGGCTCCCCAGCAGGCAGAAGTATGCAAAGCATGCGTCTCAATTAGTCAGCAACCATAGTC
CCGCCCCTAACTCCGCCCATCCCGCCCCTAACTCCGCCCAGTTCCGCCCATTCTCCGCCCCATGGCTGAC
TAATTTTTTTTATTTATGCAGAGGCCGAGGCCGCCTCGGCCTCTGAGCTATTCCAGAAGTAGTGAGGAGG
CTTTTTTGGAGGCCTAGGCTTTTGCAAAAAGCTTTCTAGAGGTACCACCGGAGCTTACCATGACCGAGTA
CAAGCCCACGGTGCGCCTCGCCACCCGCGACGACGTCCCCAGGGCCGTACGCACCCTCGCCGCCGCGTTC
GCCGACTACCCCGCCACGCGCCACACCGTCGATCCGGACCGCCACATCGAGCGGGTCACCGAGCTGCAAG
AACTCTTCCTCACGCGCGTCGGGCTCGACATCGGCAAGGTGTGGGTCGCGGACGACGGCGCCGCCGTGGC
GGTCTGGACCACGCCGGAGAGCGTCGAAGCGGGGGCGGTGTTCGCCGAGATCGGCCCGCGCATGGCCGAG
TTGAGCGGTTCCCGGCTGGCCGCGCAGCAACAGATGGAAGGCCTCCTGGCGCCGCACCGGCCCAAGGAGC
CCGCGTGGTTCCTGGCCACCGTCGGCGTCTCGCCCGACCACCAGGGCAAGGGTCTGGGCAGCGCCGTCGT
GCTCCCCGGAGTGGAGGCGGCCGAGCGCGCCGGGGTGCCCGCCTTCCTGGAGACCTCCGCGCCCCGCAAC
CTCCCCTTCTACGAGCGGCTCGGCTTCACCGTCACCGCCGACGTCGAGGTGCCCGAAGGACCGCGCACCT
GGTGCATGACCCGCAAGCCCGGTGCCAGTTAACGAATTCTAGATCTTGAGACAAATGGCAGTATTCATCC
ACAATTTTAAAAGAAAAGGGGGGATTGGGGGGTACAGTGCAGGGGAAAGAATAGTAGACATAATAGCAAC
AGACATACAAACTAAAGAATTACAAAAACAAATTACAAAAATTCAAAATTTTCGGGTTTATTACAGGGAC
AGCAGAGATCCACTTTGGCGCCGGCTCGAGGCCTGCAGGTGCAAAGATGGATAAAGTTTTAAACAGAGAG
GAATCTTTGCAGCTAATGGACCTTCTAGGTCTTGAAAGGAGTGGGAATTGGCTCCGGTGCCCGTCAGTGG
GCAGAGCGCACATCGCCCACAGTCCCCGAGAAGTTGGGGGGAGGGGTCGGCAATTGAACCGGTGCCTAGA
GAAGGTGGCGCGGGGTAAACTGGGAAAGTGATGTCGTGTACTGGCTCCGCCTTTTTCCCGAGGGTGGGGG
AGAACCGTATATAAGTGCAGTAGTCGCCGTGAACGTTCTTTTTCGCAACGGGTTTGCCGCCAGAACACAG
GTAAGTGCCGTGTGTGGTTCCCGCGGGCCTGGCCTCTTTACGGGTTATGGCCCTTGCGTGCCTTGAATTA
CTTCCACCTGGCTGCAGTACGTGATTCTTGATCCCGAGCTTCGGGTTGGAAGTGGGTGGGAGAGTTCGAG
GCCTTGCGCTTAAGGAGCCCCTTCGCCTCGTGCTTGAGTTGAGGCCTGGCCTGGGCGCTGGGGCCGCCGC
GTGCGAATCTGGTGGCACCTTCGCGCCTGTCTCGCTGCTTTCGATAAGTCTCTAGCCATTTAAAATTTTT
GATGACCTGCTGCGACGCTTTTTTTCTGGCAAGATAGTCTTGTAAATGCGGGCCAAGATCTGCACACTGG
TATTTCGGTTTTTGGGGCCGCGGGCGGCGACGGGGCCCGTGCGTCCCAGCGCACATGTTCGGCGAGGCGG
GGCCTGCGAGCGCGGCCACCGAGAATCGGACGGGGGTAGTCTCAAGCTGGCCGGCCTGCTCTGGTGCCTG
GCCTCGCGCCGCCGTGTATCGCCCCGCCCTGGGCGGCAAGGCTGGCCCGGTCGGCACCAGTTGCGTGAGC
GGAAAGATGGCCGCTTCCCGGCCCTGCTGCAGGGAGCTCAAAATGGAGGACGCGGCGCTCGGGAGAGCGG
GCGGGTGAGTCACCCACACAAAGGAAAAGGGCCTTTCCGTCCTCAGCCGTCGCTTCATGTGACTCCACGG
AGTACCGGGCGCCGTCCAGGCACCTCGATTAGTTCTCGAGCTTTTGGAGTACGTCGTCTTTAGGTTGGGG
GGAGGGGTTTTATGCGATGGAGTTTCCCCACACTGAGTGGGTGGAGACTGAAGTTAGGCCAGCTTGGCAC
TTGATGTAATTCTCCTTGGAATTTGCCCTTTTTGAGTTTGGATCTTGGTTCATTCTCAAGCCTCAGACAG
TGGTTCAAAGTTTTTTTCTTCCATTTCAGGTGTCGTGAGGCTAGCACCGCCACCATGTCCAGCGAGCCTC
CCCCTCCTTATCCTGGGGGCCCCACAGCCCCACTTCTGGAAGAGAAAAGTGGAGCCCCGCCCACCCCAGG
CCGTTCCTCCCCAGCTGTGATGCAGCCCCCTCCAGGAGCTGCCACCACGGTGACAGTGCTGCAGGGAGAG
ATCTTTGAGGGAGCGCCTGTGCAGACGGTGTGTCCCCACTGCCAGCAGGCCATCACCACCAAGATCTCCT
ACGAGATTGGCTTGATGAATTTCGTGCTGGGTTTCTTCTGTTGCTTCATGGGATGTGATCTGGGCTGCTG
CCTGATCCCCTGCCTCATCAATGACTTCAAGGATGTGACGCACACATGCCCCAGCTGCAAAGCCTACATC
TACACGTACAAGCGCCTGTGCTAGTAATGAACTAGTCCGTAACTTGAAAGTATTTCGATTTCTTGGCTTT
ATATATCTTGTGGAAAGGACGAACAAATGTTAAAGCGCTTCCTGATACGCGTTAAGTCGACAATCAACCT
CTGGATTACAAAATTTGTGAAAGATTGACTGGTATTCTTAACTATGTTGCTCCTTTTACGCTATGTGGAT
ACGCTGCTTTAATGCCTTTGTATCATGCTATTGCTTCCCGTATGGCTTTCATTTTCTCCTCCTTGTATAA
ATCCTGGTTGCTGTCTCTTTATGAGGAGTTGTGGCCCGTTGTCAGGCAACGTGGCGTGGTGTGCACTGTG
TTTGCTGACGCAACCCCCACTGGTTGGGGCATTGCCACCACCTGTCAGCTCCTTTCCGGGACTTTCGCTT
TCCCCCTCCCTATTGCCACGGCGGAACTCATCGCCGCCTGCCTTGCCCGCTGCTGGACAGGGGCTCGGCT
GTTGGGCACTGACAATTCCGTGGTGTTGTCGGGGAAATCATCGTCCTTTCCTTGGCTGCTCGCCTGTGTT
GCCACCTGGATTCTGCGCGGGACGTCCTTCTGCTACGTCCCTTCGGCCCTCAATCCAGCGGACCTTCCTT
CCCGCGGCCTGCTGCCGGCTCTGCGGCCTCTTCCGCGTCTTCGCCTTCGCCCTCAGACGAGTCGGATCTC
CCTTTGGGCCGCCTCCCCGCGTCGACTTTAAGACCAATGACTTACAAGGCAGCTGTAGATCTTAGCCACT
TTTTAAAAGAAAAGGGGGGACTGGAAGGGCTAATTCACTCCCAACGAAGACAAGATCTGCTTTTTGCTTG
TACTGGGTCTCTCTGGTTAGACCAGATCTGAGCCTGGGAGCTCTCTGGCTAACTAGGGAACCCACTGCTT
AAGCCTCAATAAAGCTTGCCTTGAGTGCTTCAAGTAGTGTGTGCCCGTCTGTTGTGTGACTCTGGTAACT
AGAGATCCCTCAGACCCTTTTAGTCAGTGTGGAAAATCTCTAGCAGTACGTATAGTAGTTCATGTCATCT
TATTATTCAGTATTTATAACTTGCAAAGAAATGAATATCAGAGAGTGAGAGGAACTTGTTTATTGCAGCT
TATAATGGTTACAAATAAAGCAATAGCATCACAAATTTCACAAATAAAGCATTTTTTTCACTGCATTCTA
GTTGTGGTTTGTCCAAACTCATCAATGTATCTTATCATGTCTGGCTCTAGCTATCCCGCCCCTAACTCCG
CCCATCCCGCCCCTAACTCCGCCCAGTTCCGCCCATTCTCCGCCCCATGGCTGACTAATTTTTTTTATTT
ATGCAGAGGCCGAGGCCGCCTCGGCCTCTGAGCTATTCCAGAAGTAGTGAGGAGGCTTTTTTGGAGGCCT
AGGGACGTACCCAATTCGCCCTATAGTGAGTCGTATTACGCGCGCTCACTGGCCGTCGTTTTACAACGTC
GTGACTGGGAAAACCCTGGCGTTACCCAACTTAATCGCCTTGCAGCACATCCCCCTTTCGCCAGCTGGCG
TAATAGCGAAGAGGCCCGCACCGATCGCCCTTCCCAACAGTTGCGCAGCCTGAATGGCGAATGGG
[124 nt withheld, positions 6086-6209]
C
[91 nt withheld, positions 6211-6301]
A
[49 nt withheld, positions 6303-6351]
CCTTTGACGTTGGAGTCCACGTTCTTT
[37 nt withheld, positions 6379-6415]
ACCCTATCTCGGTCTATTCTTTTGATTTATAAGGGATTTTGCCGATTTCGGCCTATTGGTTAAAAAATGA
GCTGATTTAACAAAAATTTAACGCGAATTTTAACAAAATATTAACGCTTACAATTTAGGTGGCACTTTTC
GGGGAAATGTGCGCGGAACCCCTATTTGTTTATTTTTCTAAATACATTCAAATATGTATCCGCTCATGAG
ACAATAACCCTGATAAATGCTTCAATAATATTGAAAAAGGAAGAGTATGAGTATTCAACATTTCCGTGTC
GCCCTTATTCCCTTTTTTGCGGCATTTTGCCTTCCTGTTTTTGCTCACCCAGAAACGCTGGTGAAAGTAA
AAGATGCTGAAGATCAGTTGGGTGCACGAGTGGGTTACATCGAACTGGATCTCAACAGCGGTAAGATCCT
TGAGAGTTTTCGCCCCGAAGAACGTTTTCCAATGATGAGCACTTTTAAAGTTCTGCTATGTGGCGCGGTA
TTATCCCGTATTGACGCCGGGCAAGAGCAACTCGGTCGCCGCATACACTATTCTCAGAATGACTTGGTTG
AGTACTCACCAGTCACAGAAAAGCATCTTACGGATGGCATGACAGTAAGAGAATTATGCAGTGCTGCCAT
AACCATGAGTGATAACACTGCGGCCAACTTACTTCTGACAACGATCGGAGGACCGAAGGAGCTAACCGCT
TTTTTGCACAACATGGGGGATCATGTAACTCGCCTTGATCGTTGGGAACCGGAGCTGAATGAAGCCATAC
CAAACGACGAGCGTGACACCACGATGCCTGTAGCAATGGCAACAACGTTGCGCAAACTATTAACTGGCGA
ACTACTTACTCTAGCTTCCCGGCAACAATTAATAGACTGGATGGAGGCGGATAAAGTTGCAGGACCACTT
CTGCGCTCGGCCCTTCCGGCTGGCTGGTTTATTGCTGATAAATCTGGAGCCGGTGAGCGTGGGTCTCGCG
GTATCATTGCAGCACTGGGGCCAGATGGTAAGCCCTCCCGTATCGTAGTTATCTACACGACGGGGAGTCA
GGCAACTATGGATGAACGAAATAGACAGATCGCTGAGATAGGTGCCTCACTGATTAAGCATTGGTAACTG
TCAGACCAAGTTTACTCATATATACTTTAGATTGATTTAAAACTTCATTTTTAATTTAAAAGGATCTAGG
TGAAGATCCTTTTTGATAATCTCATGACCAAAATCCCTTAACGTGAGTTTTCGTTCCACTGAGCGTCAGA
CCCCGTAGAAAAGATCAAAGGATCTTCTTGAGATCCTTTTTTTCTGCGCGTAATCTGCTGCTTGCAAACA
AAAAAACCACCGCTACCAGCGGTGGTTTGTTTGCCGGATCAAGAGCTACCAACTCTTTTTCCGAAGGTAA
CTGGCTTCAGCAGAGCGCAGATACCAAATACTGTTCTTCTAGTGTAGCCGTAGTTAGGCCACCACTTCAA
GAACTCTGTAGCACCGCCTACATACCTCGCTCTGCTAATCCTGTTACCAGTGGCTGCTGCCAGTGGCGAT
AAGTCGTGTCTTACCGGGTTGGACTCAAGACGATAGTTACCGGATAAGGCGCAGCGGTCGGGCTGAACGG
GGGGTTCGTGCACACAGCCCAGCTTGGAGCGAACGACCTACACCGAACTGAGATACCTACAGCGTGAGCT
ATGAGAAAGCGCCACGCTTCCCGAAGGGAGAAAGGCGGACAGGTATCCGGTAAGCGGCAGGGTCGGAACA
GGAGAGCGCACGAGGGAGCTTCCAGGGGGAAACGCCTGGTATCTTTATAGTCCTGTCGGGTTTCGCCACC
TCTGACTTGAGCGTCGATTTTTGTGATGCTCGTCAGGGGGGCGGAGCCTATGGAAAAACGCCAGCAACGC
GGCCTTTTTACGGTTCCTGGCCTTTTGCTGGCCTTTTGCTCACATGTTCTTTCCTGCGTTATCCCCTGAT
TCTGTGGATAACCGTATTACCGCCTTTGAGTGAGCTGATACCGCTCGCCGCAGCCGAACGACCGAGCGCA
GCGAGTCAGTGAGCGAGGAAGCGGAAGAGCGCCCAATACGCAAACCGCCTCTCCCCGCGCGTTGGCCGAT
TCATTAATGCAGCTGGCACGACAGGTTTCCCGACTGGAAAGCGGGCAGTGAGCGCAACGCAATTAATGTG
AGTTAGCTCACTCATTAGGCACCCCAGGCTTTACACTTTATGCTTCCGGCTCGTATGTTGTGTGGAATTG
TGAGCGGATAACAATTTCACACAGGAAACAGCTATGACCATGATTACGCCAAGCGCGCAATTAACCCTCA
CTAAAGGGAACAAAAGCTGGAGCTGCAAGC
Features (pLannotate 1.2.2; 31 found; start..end, strand, type, name):
      5..231     +  promoter       RSV promoter: Rous sarcoma virus enhancer/promoter
    232..412     +  LTR            5' LTR (truncated): truncated 5' long terminal repeat (LTR) from HIV-1
    459..584     +  misc_feature   HIV-1 Ψ: packaging signal of human immunodeficiency virus type 1
    568..931     +  CDS            HIV-1 gag (fragment): gag protein from human immunodeficiency virus 1; gag
   1077..1310    +  misc_feature   RRE: The Rev response element (RRE) of HIV-1 allows for Rev-dependent mRNA export from the nucleus to the cytoplasm.
   1687..1713    +  CDS            Rev (fragment): human immunodeficiency virus 1 (HIV-1) Rev protein; rev; enhances nuclear export of unspliced and incompletely spliced viral mRNAs
   1720..1743    +  promoter       SV40 promoter (fragment): SV40 early promoter
   1744..1815    +  promoter       SV40 promoter (fragment): SV40 enhancer and early promoter
   1839..1974    +  rep_origin     SV40 ori: SV40 origin of replication
   2020..2616    +  CDS            PuroR (fragment): puromycin N-acetyltransferase; pac from Streptomyces; confers resistance to puromycin
   2665..2782    +  misc_feature   cPPT/CTS: central polypurine tract and central termination sequence of HIV-1
   2847..2913    +  CDS            small t antigen (fragment): SV40 (simian virus 40) small t antigen
   2920..4098    +  promoter       EF-1α promoter: strong constitutive promoter for human elongation factor EF-1α
   4115..4501    +  CDS            CDIP1 (fragment): CDIP1_HUMAN - Also known as C16orf5, CDIP, LITAFL. Experimental evidence at protein level: Swiss-Prot protein existence level 1. Acts as an important p53/TP53-apoptotic effector. Regulates TNF-alpha-mediated apoptosis in a p53/TP53-dependent manner. From Homo sapiens (Human).
   4517..4570    +  promoter       U6 promoter (fragment): RNA polymerase III promoter for human U6 snRNA
   4612..5200    +  misc_feature   WPRE: woodchuck hepatitis virus posttranscriptional regulatory element
   5251..5270    +  misc_feature   cPPT/CTS (fragment): central polypurine tract and central termination sequence of HIV-1
   5272..5505    +  LTR            3' LTR (ΔU3): self-inactivating 3' long terminal repeat (LTR) from HIV-1
   5583..5704    +  polyA_signal   SV40 poly(A) signal: SV40 polyadenylation signal
   5744..5879    +  rep_origin     SV40 ori: SV40 origin of replication
   5900..5918    -  promoter       T7 promoter: promoter for bacteriophage T7 RNA polymerase
   5926..6081    +  CDS            lacZα (fragment): LacZα fragment of β-galactosidase; lacZ fragment
   6086..6514    +  rep_origin     f1 ori (sequence partly withheld): f1 bacteriophage origin of replication; arrow indicates direction of (+) strand synthesis
   6567..6671    +  promoter       AmpR promoter: bla
   6672..7532    +  CDS            AmpR: β-lactamase; bla; confers resistance to ampicillin, carbenicillin, and related antibiotics
   7703..8291    +  rep_origin     ori: high-copy-number ColE1/pMB1/pBR322/pUC origin of replication
   8474..8566    +  CDS            lacI (fragment): lac repressor; lacI; The lac repressor binds to the lac operator to inhibit transcription in E. coli. This inhibition can be relieved by adding lactose or isopropyl-β-D-thiogalactopyranoside (IPTG).
   8579..8600    +  protein_bind   CAP binding site: CAP binding activates transcription in the presence of cAMP. E. coli catabolite activator protein
   8615..8645    +  promoter       lac promoter: promoter for the E. coli lac operon
   8653..8669    +  protein_bind   lac operator: The lac repressor binds to the lac operator to inhibit transcription in E. coli. This inhibition can be relieved by adding lactose or isopropyl-β-D-thiogalactopyranoside (IPTG). lac repressor encoded by lacI
   8714..8732    +  promoter       T3 promoter: promoter for bacteriophage T3 RNA polymerase
