[The description below was written by a language model from this plasmid's Addgene catalogue record and pLannotate feature annotations shown in this document.]
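Description:
TFORF0955 is a third-generation-style, self-inactivating lentiviral expression plasmid built on the pLX_TRC317 backbone. It carries the human CDIP1 open reading frame as one member of a barcoded transcription factor ORF collection. In bacteria it is maintained through a high-copy ColE1/pUC-type origin and selected with ampicillin via the β-lactamase gene. An f1 origin and remnants of a lac/lacZα cloning region flanked by T7 and T3 promoters are also present in the backbone. The depositor notes that the plasmid can recombine, as is common for LTR-containing vectors.

The viral genome is transcribed in packaging cells from an RSV promoter fused to a truncated HIV-1 5' LTR. It includes the Ψ packaging signal with a partial gag sequence, the Rev response element for nuclear export of the full-length RNA, a cPPT/CTS element that aids nuclear import, and a ΔU3 3' LTR followed by an SV40 polyadenylation signal. Within the provirus, an SV40 early promoter drives puromycin N-acetyltransferase for selection of transduced mammalian cells. A separate EF-1α promoter drives constitutive expression of CDIP1, annotated as a p53-dependent apoptotic effector. The catalogue lists the insert as 491 bp, and the annotated coding match spans slightly less than that. A WPRE downstream of the ORF enhances transcript stability and expression.

The record states that each ORF is paired with a unique 24-bp barcode, although the barcode is not annotated in the feature table. It presumably lies between the ORF and the WPRE, near a short U6-like fragment. The barcode allows the overexpressed factor to be identified by sequencing in pooled overexpression screens, such as those aimed at directed cell differentiation.
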