Addgene plasmid #142221: TFORF0955
Purpose: Lentiviral vector for overexpressing transcription factor ORFs with unique 24-bp barcodes. Barcodes facilitate identification of transcription factors in pooled screens.
Depositing lab: Feng Zhang. Depositing organization: Broad Institute. Publication: A transcription factor atlas of directed differentiation. Joung J, Ma S, Tay T, Geiger-Schuller KR, Kirchgatterer PC, Verdine VK, Guo B, Arias-Garcia MA, Allen WE, Singh A, Kuksenko O, Abudayyeh OO, Gootenberg JS, Fu Z, Macrae RK, Buenrostro JD, Regev A, Zhang F. Cell. 2023 Jan 5;186(1):209-229.e26. doi: 10.1016/j.cell.2022.11.026. PubMed 36608654.
Backbone
  Vector backbone: pLX_TRC317
  Backbone manufacturer: Broad Institute Genetic Perturbation Platform
  Backbone size w/o insert (bp): 8264
  Vector type: Mammalian Expression, Lentiviral
  Selectable markers: Puromycin
Growth in bacteria
  Bacterial resistance: Ampicillin, 100 μg/mL
  Growth temperature: 37°C
  Growth strain: NEB Stable
  Copy number: High Copy
Gene/Insert
  Gene/Insert name: CDIP1
  Species: H. sapiens (human)
  Insert size (bp): 491
  Entrez Gene: CDIP1 (a.k.a. C16orf5, CDIP, I1, LITAFL)
  Promoter: EF1a
  Cloning method: Unknown
  Sequencing primers: 5′ GGGTGGAGACTGAAGTTAGGCCAG; 3′ CACATAGCGTAAAAGGAGCAACATAG
Terms and licenses: Academic/Nonprofit Terms; Industry Terms: Not Available to Industry
Depositor comments: NM_001199056,ENST00000562334 . The transcription factor ORF portion of this plasmid was synthesized by Genewiz. Please test multiple small colonies in case of plasmid recombination. To make this collection available in a timely manner, a portion of this collection was not fully sequenced by Addgene. If an Addgene verified full plasmid sequence is not available, please contact us prior to placing an order to request the full sequence.
How to cite: TFORF0955 was a gift from Feng Zhang (Addgene plasmid # 142221 ; http://n2t.net/addgene:142221 ; RRID:Addgene_142221)
