>Addgene plasmid #142221 | TFORF0955 | depositor partial sequence | sequence record 278801 | Insert
ACCGCCACCATGTCCAGCGAGCCTCCCCCTCCTTATCCTGGGGGCCCCACAGCCCCACTTCTGGAAGAGA
AAAGTGGAGCCCCGCCCACCCCAGGCCGTTCCTCCCCAGCTGTGATGCAGCCCCCTCCAGGAGCTGCCAC
CACGGTGACAGTGCTGCAGGGAGAGATCTTTGAGGGAGCGCCTGTGCAGACGGTGTGTCCCCACTGCCAG
CAGGCCATCACCACCAAGATCTCCTACGAGATTGGCTTGATGAATTTCGTGCTGGGTTTCTTCTGTTGCT
TCATGGGATGTGATCTGGGCTGCTGCCTGATCCCCTGCCTCATCAATGACTTCAAGGATGTGACGCACAC
ATGCCCCAGCTGCAAAGCCTACATCTACACGTACAAGCGCCTGTGCTAGTAATGAACTAGTCCGTAACTT
GAAAGTATTTCGATTTCTTGGCTTTATATATCTTGTGGAAAGGACGAACAAATGTTAAAGCGCTTCCTGA
T
