>Addgene plasmid #142221 | TFORF0955 | depositor partial sequence | sequence record 278802 | Barcode
ACAAATGTTAAAGCGCTTCCTGAT
